Addgene plasmid #32140: pJFRC161-20XUAS-IVS-KD::PEST
Depositing lab: Gerald Rubin. Depositing organization: HHMI, Janelia Research Campus. Publication: Multiple new site-specific recombinases for use in manipulating animal genomes. Nern A, Pfeiffer BD, Svoboda K, Rubin GM. Proc Natl Acad Sci U S A. 2011 Aug 9. 10.1073/pnas.1111704108 PubMed 21831835.
Backbone
  Vector backbone: pJFRC7-20XUAS-IVS-mCD8::GFP
  Vector type: Insect Expression
Growth in bacteria
  Bacterial resistance: Ampicillin, 100 μg/mL
  Growth temperature: 37°C
  Growth strain: Top10/P3
  Copy number: High Copy
Gene/Insert
  Gene/Insert name: KD::PEST
  Cloning method: Restriction Enzyme; 5′ cloning site XhoI (not destroyed); 3′ cloning site XbaI (not destroyed)
  Sequencing primers: 5′ hsp70 F; 3′ SV40pA-R
Terms and licenses: Academic/Nonprofit Terms; Industry Terms: Not Available to Industry
How to cite: pJFRC161-20XUAS-IVS-KD::PEST was a gift from Gerald Rubin (Addgene plasmid # 32140 ; http://n2t.net/addgene:32140 ; RRID:Addgene_32140)
