[The description below was written by a language model from this plasmid's Addgene catalogue record and pLannotate feature annotations shown in this document.]
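Description:
pJFRC161-20XUAS-IVS-KD::PEST is a 9.6 kb Drosophila transgenesis and expression plasmid built on the pJFRC7-20XUAS-IVS-mCD8::GFP backbone, with the original reporter replaced by a KD::PEST insert cloned between XhoI and XbaI sites that both remain intact. In bacteria it is maintained as a high-copy plasmid through a ColE1/pUC-type origin and selected with ampicillin via the β-lactamase gene. For fly work it carries a φC31 attB site, which allows integrase-mediated insertion into a genomic attP landing site, and a mini-white gene, whose eye-colour phenotype marks transformants.

The expression cassette is GAL4-responsive. Four tandem blocks of five UAS elements (20 GAL4-binding sites in total) sit upstream of the Drosophila hsp70Bb promoter, followed by a modified myosin heavy chain intron 16, the "IVS" of the name, a type of element generally included to raise transcript levels. The coding region matches the FLP-like site-specific recombinase of a Kluyveromyces lactis plasmid, which corresponds to KD. It is fused at its C terminus to a fragment of mouse ornithine decarboxylase, the source of the PEST degradation sequence that shortens protein half-life and so limits how long recombinase activity persists. The 3′ region is derived from SV40 and includes the small t intron and the polyadenylation signal; the T-antigen fragments and NLS annotated there lie within this 3′ region and are not stated to be part of the fusion protein.

Consistent with the associated publication on new site-specific recombinases for manipulating animal genomes, the construct serves to express KD under GAL4 control in chosen fly cell populations. The record does not describe the KD target sites or companion reporter constructs.
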