Features (pLannotate 1.2.2; 22 found; start..end, strand, type, name):
     31..135     +  promoter       AmpR promoter: bla
    136..996     +  CDS            AmpR: β-lactamase; bla; confers resistance to ampicillin, carbenicillin, and related antibiotics
   1167..1755    +  rep_origin     ori: high-copy-number ColE1/pMB1/pBR322/pUC origin of replication
   1842..1911    +  protein_bind   attB: attB site for the φC31 integrase (Groth et al., 2000) phage φC31 integrase
   2606..5478    +  CDS            mini-white: Drosophila white gene eye color pigment; white; This is a modified version of the white gene lacking part of the first intron.
   6251..6406    +  CDS            YPB1_ECOLX (fragment): Protein predicted: Swiss-Prot protein existence level 4. From Escherichia coli.
   6488..6509    -  misc_feature   MCS (fragment): pUC18/19 multiple cloning site
   6508..6602    +  protein_bind   5X UAS: five tandem copies of the "ScaI site" 17-mer CGGAGTACTGTCCTCCG, an upstream activating sequence (UAS) that efficiently binds yeast Gal4 (Webster et al., 1988; Pfeiffer et al., 2010) GAL4
   6636..6730    +  protein_bind   5X UAS: five tandem copies of the "ScaI site" 17-mer CGGAGTACTGTCCTCCG, an upstream activating sequence (UAS) that efficiently binds yeast Gal4 (Webster et al., 1988; Pfeiffer et al., 2010) GAL4
   6764..6858    +  protein_bind   5X UAS: five tandem copies of the "ScaI site" 17-mer CGGAGTACTGTCCTCCG, an upstream activating sequence (UAS) that efficiently binds yeast Gal4 (Webster et al., 1988; Pfeiffer et al., 2010) GAL4
   6877..6893    -  misc_feature   MCS (fragment): pUC18/19 multiple cloning site
   6892..6986    +  protein_bind   5X UAS: five tandem copies of the "ScaI site" 17-mer CGGAGTACTGTCCTCCG, an upstream activating sequence (UAS) that efficiently binds yeast Gal4 (Webster et al., 1988; Pfeiffer et al., 2010) GAL4
   7011..7249    +  promoter       hsp70 promoter: Drosophila melanogaster hsp70Bb promoter
   7264..7330    +  intron         Mhc intron: modified Drosophila myosin heavy chain intron 16 (Pfeiffer et al., 2010)
   7354..8694    +  CDS            A: FLP_KLULC - Protein inferred from homology: Swiss-Prot protein existence level 3. Catalyzes the recombination between the large inverted repetitions of the plasmid. From Kluyveromyces lactis (Yeast) (Candida sphaerica).
   8698..8817    +  CDS            Odc1 (fragment): DCOR_MOUSE - Also known as Odc. Experimental evidence at protein level: Swiss-Prot protein existence level 1. Catalyzes the first and rate-limiting step of polyamine biosynthesis that converts ornithine into putrescine, which is the precursor for the polyamines, spermidine and spermine. Polyamines are essential for cell proliferation and are implicated in cellular processes, ranging from DNA replication to apoptosis. From Mus musculus (Mouse).
   8828..8902    +  CDS            small t antigen (fragment): SV40 (simian virus 40) small t antigen
   8904..8969    +  intron         small t intron: SV40 (simian virus 40) small t antigen intron
   9099..9119    +  CDS            SV40 NLS: nuclear localization signal of SV40 (simian virus 40) large T antigen
   9126..9260    +  CDS            LT_POVHA (fragment): Protein inferred from homology: Swiss-Prot protein existence level 3. Isoform large T antigen is a key early protein essential for both driving viral replication and inducing cellular transformation. Plays a role in viral genome replication by driving entry of quiescent cells into the cell cycle and by autoregulating the synthesis of viral early mRNA. Displays highly oncogenic activities by corrupting the host cellular checkpoint mechanisms that guard cell division and the transcription, replication, and repair of DNA. Participates in the modulation of cellular gene expression preceeding viral
   9285..9368    +  CDS            large T antigen (fragment): large T antigen from SV40 (simian virus 40)
   9391..9525    +  polyA_signal   SV40 poly(A) signal: SV40 polyadenylation signal
>Addgene plasmid #32140 | pJFRC161-20XUAS-IVS-KD::PEST | depositor full sequence | sequence record 36299 | pJFRC161-20XUAS-IVS-KD::PEST sequence 9621 bps
GACTCAGGTGGCACTTTTCGGGGAAATGTGCGCGGAACCCCTATTTGTTTATTTTTCTAAATACATTCAA
ATATGTATCCGCTCATGAGACAATAACCCTGATAAATGCTTCAATAATATTGAAAAAGGAAGAGTATGAG
TATTCAACATTTCCGTGTCGCCCTTATTCCCTTTTTTGCGGCATTTTGCCTTCCTGTTTTTGCTCACCCA
GAAACGCTGGTGAAAGTAAAAGATGCTGAAGATCAGTTGGGTGCACGAGTGGGTTACATCGAACTGGATC
TCAACAGCGGTAAGATCCTTGAGAGTTTTCGCCCCGAAGAACGTTTTCCAATGATGAGCACTTTTAAAGT
TCTGCTATGTGGCGCGGTATTATCCCGTATTGACGCCGGGCAAGAGCAACTCGGTCGCCGCATACACTAT
TCTCAGAATGACTTGGTTGAGTACTCACCAGTCACAGAAAAGCATCTTACGGATGGCATGACAGTAAGAG
AATTATGCAGTGCTGCCATAACCATGAGTGATAACACTGCGGCCAACTTACTTCTGACAACGATCGGAGG
ACCGAAGGAGCTAACCGCTTTTTTGCACAACATGGGGGATCATGTAACTCGCCTTGATCGTTGGGAACCG
GAGCTGAATGAAGCCATACCAAACGACGAGCGTGACACCACGATGCCTGTAGCAATGGCAACAACGTTGC
GCAAACTATTAACTGGCGAACTACTTACTCTAGCTTCCCGGCAACAATTAATAGACTGGATGGAGGCGGA
TAAAGTTGCAGGACCACTTCTGCGCTCGGCCCTTCCGGCTGGCTGGTTTATTGCTGATAAATCTGGAGCC
GGTGAGCGTGGGTCTCGCGGTATCATTGCAGCACTGGGGCCAGATGGTAAGCCCTCCCGTATCGTAGTTA
TCTACACGACGGGGAGTCAGGCAACTATGGATGAACGAAATAGACAGATCGCTGAGATAGGTGCCTCACT
GATTAAGCATTGGTAACTGTCAGACCAAGTTTACTCATATATACTTTAGATTGATTTAAAACTTCATTTT
TAATTTAAAAGGATCTAGGTGAAGATCCTTTTTGATAATCTCATGACCAAAATCCCTTAACGTGAGTTTT
CGTTCCACTGAGCGTCAGACCCCGTAGAAAAGATCAAAGGATCTTCTTGAGATCCTTTTTTTCTGCGCGT
AATCTGCTGCTTGCAAACAAAAAAACCACCGCTACCAGCGGTGGTTTGTTTGCCGGATCAAGAGCTACCA
ACTCTTTTTCCGAAGGTAACTGGCTTCAGCAGAGCGCAGATACCAAATACTGTTCTTCTAGTGTAGCCGT
AGTTAGGCCACCACTTCAAGAACTCTGTAGCACCGCCTACATACCTCGCTCTGCTAATCCTGTTACCAGT
GGCTGCTGCCAGTGGCGATAAGTCGTGTCTTACCGGGTTGGACTCAAGACGATAGTTACCGGATAAGGCG
CAGCGGTCGGGCTGAACGGGGGGTTCGTGCACACAGCCCAGCTTGGAGCGAACGACCTACACCGAACTGA
GATACCTACAGCGTGAGCTATGAGAAAGCGCCACGCTTCCCGAAGGGAGAAAGGCGGACAGGTATCCGGT
AAGCGGCAGGGTCGGAACAGGAGAGCGCACGAGGGAGCTTCCAGGGGGAAACGCCTGGTATCTTTATAGT
CCTGTCGGGTTTCGCCACCTCTGACTTGAGCGTCGATTTTTGTGATGCTCGTCAGGGGGGCGGAGCCTAT
GGAAAAACGCCAGCAACGCGGCCTTTTTACGGTTCCTGGCCTTTTGCTGGCCTTTTGCTCACATGTTACC
GTCGACGATGTAGGTCACGGTCTCGAAGCCGCGGTGCGGGTGCCAGGGCGTGCCCTTGGGCTCCCCGGGC
GCGTACTCCACCTCACCCATCTGGTCCATCATGATGAACGGGTCGAGGTGGCGGTAGTTGATCCCGGCGA
ACGCGCGGCGCACCGGGAAGCCCTCGCCCTCGAAACCGCTGGGCGCGGTGGTCACGGTGAGCACGGGACG
TGCGACGGCGTCGGCGGGTGCGGATACGCGGGGCAGCGTCAGCGGGTTCTCGACGGTCACGGCGGGCATG
TCGACAAGCCGAACATATGGGCGCGCCTAGTATGTATGTAAGTTAATAAAACCCATTTTTGCGGAAAGTA
GATAAAAAAAACATTTTTTTTTTTTACTGCACTGGATATCATTGAACTTATCTGATCAGTTTTAAATTTA
CTTCGATCCAAGGGTATTTGATGTACCAGGTTCTTTCGATTACCTCTCACTCAAAATGACATTCCACTCA
AAGTCAGCGCTGTTTGCCTCCTTCTCTGTCCACAGAAATATCGCCGTCTCTTTCGCCGCTGCGTCCGCTA
TCTCTTTCGCCACCGTTTGTAGCGTTACGTAGCGTCAATGTCCGCCTTCAGTTGCATTTTGTCAGCGGTT
TCGTGACGAAGCTCCAAGCGGTTTACGCCATCAATTAAACACAAAGTGCTGTGCCAAAACTCCTCTCGCT
TCTTATTTTTGTTTGTTTTTTGAGTGATTGGGGTGGTGATTGGTTTTGGGTGGGTAAGCAGGGGAAAGTG
TGAAAAATCCCGGCAATGGGCCAAGAGGATCAGGAGCTATTAATTCGCGGAGGCAGCAAACACCCATCTG
CCGAGCATCTGAACAATGTGAGTAGTACATGTGCATACATCTTAAGTTCACTTGATCTATAGGAACTGCG
ATTGCAACATCAAATTGTATGCGGCGTGAGAACTGCGACCCACAAAAATCCCAAACCGCAATTGCACAAA
CAAATAGTGACACGAAACAGATTATTCTGGTAGCTGTTCTCGCTATATAAGACAATTTTTGAGATCATAT
CATGATCAAGACATCTAAAGGCATTCATTTTCGACTATATTCTTTTTTACAAAAAATATAACAACCAGAT
ATTTTAAGCTGATCCTAGATGCACAAAAAATAAATAAAAGTATAAACCTACTTCGTAGGATACTTCGGGG
TACTTTTTGTTCGGGGTTAGATGAGCATAACGCTAGTAGTTGATATTTGAGATCCCCTATCATTGCAGGG
TGACAGCGGAGCGGCTTCGCAGAGCTGCATTAACCAGGGCTTCGGGCAGGCCAAAAACTACGGCACGCTC
CGGCCACCCAGTCCGCCGGAGGACTCCGGTTCAGGGAGCGGCCAACTAGCCGAGAACCTCACCTATGCCT
GGCACAATATGGACATCTTTGGGGCGGTCAATCAGCCGGGCTCCGGATGGCGGCAGCTGGTCAACCGGAC
ACGCGGACTATTCTGCAACGAGCGACACATACCGGCGCCCAGGAAACATTTGCTCAAGAACGGTGAGTTT
CTATTCGCAGTCGGCTGATCTGTGTGAAATCTTAATAAAGGGTCCAATTACCAATTTGAAACTCAGTTTG
CGGCGTGGCCTATCCGGGCGAACTTTTGGCCGTGATGGGCAGTTCCGGTGCCGGAAAGACGACCCTGCTG
AATGCCCTTGCCTTTCGATCGCCGCAGGGCATCCAAGTATCGCCATCCGGGATGCGACTGCTCAATGGCC
AACCTGTGGACGCCAAGGAGATGCAGGCCAGGTGCGCCTATGTCCAGCAGGATGACCTCTTTATCGGCTC
CCTAACGGCCAGGGAACACCTGATTTTCCAAGCCATGGTGCGGATGCCACGACATCTGACCTATCGGCAG
CGAGTGGCCCGCGTGGATCAGGTGATCCAGGAGCTTTCGCTCAGCAAATGTCAGCACACGATCATCGGTG
TGCCCGGCAGGGTGAAAGGTCTGTCCGGCGGAGAAAGGAAGCGTCTGGCATTCGCCTCCGAGGCTCTAAC
CGATCCGCCGCTTCTGATCTGCGATGAGCCCACCTCCGGACTGGACTCCTTTACCGCCCACAGCGTCGTC
CAGGTGCTGAAGAAGCTGTCGCAGAAGGGCAAGACCGTCATCCTGACCATTCATCAGCCGTCTTCCGAGC
TGTTTGAGCTCTTTGACAAGATCCTTCTGATGGCCGAGGGCAGGGTAGCTTTCTTGGGCACTCCCAGCGA
AGCCGTCGACTTCTTTTCCTAGTGAGTTCGATGTGTTTATTAAGGGTATCTAGTATTACATAACATCTCA
ACTCCTATCCAGCGTGGGTGCCCAGTGTCCTACCAACTACAATCCGGCGGACTTTTACGTACAGGTGTTG
GCCGTTGTGCCCGGACGGGAGATCGAGTCCCGTGATCGGATCGCCAAGATATGCGACAATTTTGCCATTA
GCAAAGTAGCCCGGGATATGGAGCAGTTGTTGGCCACCAAAAATCTGGAGAAGCCACTGGAGCAGCCGGA
GAATGGGTACACCTACAAGGCCACCTGGTTCATGCAGTTCCGGGCGGTCCTGTGGCGATCCTGGCTGTCG
GTGCTCAAGGAACCACTCCTCGTAAAAGTGCGACTTATTCAGACAACGGTGAGTGGTTCCAGTGGAAACA
AATGATATAACGCTTACAATTCTTGGAAACAAATTCGCTAGATTTTAGATAGAATTGCCTGATTCCACAC
CCTTCTTAGTTTTTTTCAATGAGATGTATAGTTTATAGTTTTGCAGAAGATAAATAAATTTCATTTAACT
CGCGAATATTAATGAGATGCGAGTAACATTTTAATTTGCAGATGGTTGCCATCTTGATTGGCCTCATCTT
TTTGGGCCAACAACTCACGCAAGTGGGTGTGATGAATATCAACGGAGCCATCTTCCTCTTCCTGACCAAC
ATGACCTTTCAAAACGTCTTTGCCACGATAAATGTAAGTCATGTTTAGAATACATTTGCATTTCAATAAT
TTACTAACTTTCTAATGAATCGATTCGATTTAGGTGTTCACCTCAGAGCTGCCAGTTTTTATGAGGGAGG
CCCGAAGTCGACTTTATCGCTGTGACACATACTTTCTGGGCAAAACGATTGCCGAATTGCCGCTTTTTCT
CACAGTGCCACTGGTCTTCACGGCGATTGCCTATCCGATGATCGGACTGCGGGCCGGAGTGCTGCACTTC
TTCAACTGCCTGGCGCTGGTCACTCTGGTGGCCAATGTGTCAACGTCCTTCGGATATCTAATATCCTGCG
CCAGCTCCTCGACCTCGATGGCGCTGTCTGTGGGTCCGCCGGTTATCATACCATTCCTGCTCTTTGGCGG
CTTCTTCTTGAACTCGGGCTCGGTGCCAGTATACCTCAAATGGTTGTCGTACCTCTCATGGTTCCGTTAC
GCCAACGAGGGTCTGCTGATTAACCAATGGGCGGACGTGGAGCCGGGCGAAATTAGCTGCACATCGTCGA
ACACCACGTGCCCCAGTTCGGGCAAGGTCATCCTGGAGACGCTTAACTTCTCCGCCGCCGATCTGCCGCT
GGACTACGTGGGTCTGGCCATTCTCATCGTGAGCTTCCGGGTGCTCGCATATCTGGCTCTAAGACTTCGG
GCCCGACGCAAGGAGTAGCCGACATATATCCGAAATAACTGCTTGTTTTTTTTTTTTACCATTATTACCA
TCGTGTTTACTGTTTATTGCCCCCTCAAAAAGCTAATGTAATTATATTTGTGCCAATAAAAACAAGATAT
GACCTATAGAATACAAGTATTTCCCCTTCGAACATCCCCACAAGTAGACTTTGGATTTGTCTTCTAACCA
AAAGACTTACACACCTGCATACCTTACATCAAAAACTCGTTTATCGCTACATAAAACACCGGGATATATT
TTTTATATACATACTTTTCAAATCGCGCGCCCTCTTCATAATTCACCTCCACCACACCACGTTTCGTAGT
TGCTCTTTCGCTGTCTCCCACCCGCTCTCCGCAACACATTCACCTTTTGTTCGACGACCTTGGAGCGACT
GTCGTTAGTTCCGCGCGATTCGGTTCGCTCAAATGGTTCCGAGTGGTTCATTTCGTCTCAATAGAAATTA
GTAATAAATATTTGTATGTACAATTTATTTGCTCCAATATATTTGTATATATTTCCCTCACAGCTATATT
TATTCTAATTTAATATTATGACTTTTTAAGGTAATTTTTTGTGACCTGTTCGGAGTGATTAGCGTTACAA
TTTGAACTGAAAGTGACATCCAGTGTTTGTTCCTTGTGTAGATGCATCTCAAAAAAATGGTGGGCATAAT
AGTGTTGTTTATATATATCAAAAATAACAACTATAATAATAAGAATACATTTAATTTAGAAAATGCTTGG
ATTTCACTGGAACTAGGGCGCGCCTCCGGAACATAATGGTGCAGGGCGCTGACTTCCGCGTTTCCAGACT
TTACGAAACACGGAAACCGAAGACCATTCATGTTGTTGCTCAGGTCGCAGACGTTTTGCAGCAGCAGTCG
CTTCACGTTCGCTCGCGTATCGGTGATTCATTCTGCTAACCAGTAAGGCAACCCCGCCAGCCTAGCCGGG
TCCTCAACGACAGGAGCACGATCATGCGCACCCGTGGCCAGGGCCGCAAGCTTGCATGCCTGCAGGTCGG
AGTACTGTCCTCCGAGCGGAGTACTGTCCTCCGAGCGGAGTACTGTCCTCCGAGCGGAGTACTGTCCTCC
GAGCGGAGTACTGTCCTCCGAGCGGAGACTCTAGCCCTAGGGCATGCCTGCAGGTCGGAGTACTGTCCTC
CGAGCGGAGTACTGTCCTCCGAGCGGAGTACTGTCCTCCGAGCGGAGTACTGTCCTCCGAGCGGAGTACT
GTCCTCCGAGCGGAGACTCTAGCGCTAGCGCATGCCTGCAGGTCGGAGTACTGTCCTCCGAGCGGAGTAC
TGTCCTCCGAGCGGAGTACTGTCCTCCGAGCGGAGTACTGTCCTCCGAGCGGAGTACTGTCCTCCGAGCG
GAGACTCTAGCACTAGTGCATGCCTGCAGGTCGGAGTACTGTCCTCCGAGCGGAGTACTGTCCTCCGAGC
GGAGTACTGTCCTCCGAGCGGAGTACTGTCCTCCGAGCGGAGTACTGTCCTCCGAGCGGAGACTCTAGCG
ACGTCGAGCGCCGGAGTATAAATAGAGGCGCTTCGTCTACGGAGCGACAATTCAATTCAAACAAGCAAAG
TGAACACGTCGCTAAGCGAAAGCTAAGCAAATAAACAAGCGCAGCTGAACAAGCTAAACAATCTGCAGTA
AAGTGCAAGTTAAAGTGAATCAATTAAAAGTAACCAGCAACCAAGTAAATCAACTGCAACTACTGAAATC
TGCCAAGAAGTAATTATTGAATACAAGAAGAGAACTCTGAATAGATCTAAAAGGTAGGTTCAACCACTGA
TGCCTAGGCACACCGAAACGACTAACCCTAATTCTTATCCTTTACTTCAGGCGGCCGCGGCTCGAGAATC
AAAATGAGTACTTTTGCAGAAGCAGCGCATCTTACACCGCATCAATGTGCGAACGAAATCAACGAGATTC
TGGAAAGTGATACATTCAACATTAATGCGAAAGAAATACGCAACAAGTTGGCTAGTCTCTTTTCCATTCT
TACCATGCAATCGCTGTCCATCCGTAGGGAAATGAAGATTAACACGTATCGTAGCTACAAGTCCGCAATC
GGAAAATCCCTGAGCTTTGACAAGGATGACAAGATTATCAAATTCACTGTACGGCTGAGGAAGACCGAGA
GTCTGCAGAAAGACATTGAAAGCGCACTCCCGTCCTACAAAGTCGTTGTTTCGCCATTCAAAAACCAGGA
GGTGTCGCTTTTCGATCGATACGAGGAAACCCACAAGTACGATGCGTCCATGGTGGGCCTCCAATTTACG
AACATTCTCAGCAAGGAGAAAGACATCTGGAAAATCGTTAGCCGAATCGCTTGCTTCTTCGATCAGTCGT
GCGTGACGACCACGAAGCGAGCGGAGTACCGCCTGCTTCTGCTGGGAGCCGTAGGTAACTGTTGCCGTTA
TAGCGATCTCAAAAATCTGGACCCCCGGACCTTTGAGATTTACAACAATTCCTTCTTGGGACCAATCGTG
CGGGCCACGGTTACAGAGACAAAGAGTCGCACAGAGCGATATGTGAACTTTTACCCAGTGAATGGTGATT
GCGATCTGTTGATTTCCCTCTACGATTACCTCCGAGTTTGCTCCCCGATCGAGAAGACTGTGTCGAGCAA
TCGGCCGACAAACCAGACGCACCAGTTCCTCCCGGAATCCCTTGCGCGGACCTTCAGCCGCTTCCTGACC
CAGCACGTTGACGAGCCAGTCTTCAAGATTTGGAACGGCCCGAAGTCGCACTTCGGTCGGCACCTGATGG
CTACCTTCTTGTCGCGCTCCGAAAAGGGAAAGTATGTTTCCTCCCTGGGCAACTGGGCAGGTGACCGCGA
AATCCAGAGCGCCGTCGCGCGCTCCCACTACTCGCATGGTTCCGTTACCGTTGACGACCGGGTCTTTGCA
TTCATATCGGGATTTTACAAAGAAGCCCCGCTGGGTTCCGAGATTTATGTGTTGAAGGACCCCTCCAACA
AGCCACTCAGCAGGGAGGAGCTGCTTGAGGAGGAGGGCAACTCGCTCGGAAGTCCCCCACTGAGTCCTCC
CTCCTCGCCCCGACTGGTGGCCCAGTCGTTCAGTGCACACCCGTCGCTGCAACTCTTCGAACAGTGGCAC
GGCATCATCAGCGACGAGGTCCTGCAATTTATTGCGGAATATAGGCGCAAGCACGAGCTGCGGAGCCAGC
GTACGGTGGTTGCAGGATCCCATGGCTTCCCTCCAGAGGTGGAGGAGCAAGATGATGGCACTCTCCCCAT
GAGCTGCGCTCAAGAGAGTGGCATGGATCGTCACCCCGCTGCTTGCGCCTCGGCTCGCATCAACGTGTAA
TCTAGAGGATCTTTGTGAAGGAACCTTACTTCTGTGGTGTGACATAATTGGACAAACTACCTACAGAGAT
TTAAAGCTCTAAGGTAAATATAAAATTTTTAAGTGTATAATGTGTTAAACTACTGATTCTAATTGTTTGT
GTATTTTAGATTCCAACCTATGGAACTGATGAATGGGAGCAGTGGTGGAATGCCTTTAATGAGGAAAACC
TGTTTTGCTCAGAAGAAATGCCATCTAGTGATGATGAGGCTACTGCTGACTCTCAACATTCTACTCCTCC
AAAAAAGAAGAGAAAGGTAGAAGACCCCAAGGACTTTCCTTCAGAATTGCTAAGTTTTTTGAGTCATGCT
GTGTTTAGTAATAGAACTCTTGCTTGCTTTGCTATTTACACCACAAAGGAAAAAGCTGCACTGCTATACA
AGAAAATTATGGAAAAATATTTGATGTATAGTGCCTTGACTAGAGATCATAATCAGCCATACCACATTTG
TAGAGGTTTTACTTGCTTTAAAAAACCTCCCACACCTCCCCCTGAACCTGAAACATAAAATGAATGCAAT
TGTTGTTGTTAACTTGTTTATTGCAGCTTATAATGGTTACAAATAAAGCAATAGCATCACAAATTTCACA
AATAAAGCATTTTTTTCACTGCATTCTAGTTGTGGTTTGTCCAAACTCATCAATGTATCTTATCATGTCT
GGATCGATCTGGCCGGCCGTTTAAACGAATTCTTGAAGACGAAAGGGCCTCGTGATACGCCTATTTTTAT
AGGTTAATGTCATGATAATAATGGTTTCTTA
