>Addgene plasmid #32140 | pJFRC161-20XUAS-IVS-KD::PEST | addgene partial sequence | sequence record 37896 | hsp70-F 5'-GAGCGCCGGAGTATAAATAGAG-3'
ATTCAACAGCAAGTGAACACGTCGCTAAGCGAAAGCTAAGCAAATAAACAAGCGCAGCTGAACAAGCTAA
ACAATCTGCAGTAAAGTGCAAGTTAAAGTGAATCAATTAAAAGTAACCAGCAACCAAGTAAATCAACTGC
AACTACTGAAATCTGCCAAGAAGTAATTATTGAATACAAGAAGAGAACTCTGAATAGATCTAAAAGGTAG
GTTCAACCACTGATGCCTAGGCACACCGAAACGACTAACCCTAATTCTTATCCTTTACTTCAGGCGGCCG
CGGCTCGAGAATCAAAATGAGTACTTTTGCAGAAGCAGCGCATCTTACACCGCATCAATGTGCGAACGAA
ATCAACGAGATTCTGGAAAGTGATACATTCAACATTAATGCGAAAGAAATACGCAACAAGTTGGCTAGTC
TCTTTTCCATTCTTACCATGCAATCGCTGTCCATCCGTAGGGAAATGAAGATTAACACGTATCGTAGCTA
CAAGTCCGCAATCGGAAAATCCCTGAGCTTTGACAAGGATGACAAGATTATCAAATTCACTGTACGGCTG
AGGAAGACCGAGAGTCTGCAGAAAGACATTGAAAGCGCACTCCCGTCCTACAAAGTCGTTGTTTCGCCAT
TCAAAAACCAGGAGGTGTCGCTTTTCGATCGATACGAGGAAACCCACAAGTACGATGCGTCCATGGTGGG
CCTCCAATTTACGAACATTCTCAGCAAGGAGAAAGACATCTGGAAAATCGTTAGCCGAATCGCTTGCTTC
TTCGATCAGTCGTGCGTGACGACCACGAAGCGAGCGGAGTACCGCCTGCTTCTGCTGGGAGCCGTAGGTA
ACTGTTGCCGTTATA
